>Addgene plasmid #239885 | LLP963 | addgene full sequence | sequence record 490737 | Addgene NGS Result
TATCGGAATGGGAAAGTCTGGTAAATCTGGAAATGGTTCTTACAGACTTTTGGATCATTATAAGTACCTC
ACAGCTTGGTTCGAACTTCTCAACTTACCTAAGAAGATTATTTTCGTTGGACACGATTGGGGTGCTTGCT
TGGCATTCCATTACTCATACGAACACCAAGATAAGATCAAAGCTATAGTTCATGCAGAGAGTGTTGTGGA
TGTGATAGAATCTTGGGATGAGTGGCCAGATATTGAAGAGGATATTGCTTTGATCAAGTCTGAAGAGGGA
GAAAAGATGGTTCTCGAAAATAACTTTTTCGTGGAAACTATGCTTCCTTCAAAGATTATGAGAAAATTGG
AACCAGAAGAGTTTGCTGCATATCTCGAACCTTTCAAGGAAAAAGGAGAGGTTAGAAGGCCAACACTCAG
TTGGCCTAGGGAAATACCATTAGTTAAGGGAGGTAAACCTGATGTTGTGCAGATCGTGAGAAATTATAAC
GCTTACCTTAGGGCATCAGATGATTTGCCTAAGATGTTCATCGAGTCAGATCCAGGATTTTTCAGTAATG
CTATAGTTGAAGGTGCAAAGAAATTTCCAAACACCGAGTTCGTTAAGGTGAAAGGATTGCATTTCTCACA
AGAAGATGCTCCTGATGAGATGGGAAAGTATATTAAGTCTTTTGTTGAAAGAGTGCTCAAAAACGAGCAG
GGTTCTCGATCTGATGCTTCTGAAGTAACGTCAACAAGCTCCCAGTCTGAGGTATGCACAGTGGAAACGC
CAGGTTGTGTTGGTTCTTAAGGTACCCGGCCATGCTAGAGTCCGCAAAAATCACCAGTCTCTCTCTACAA
ATCTATCTCTCTCTATTTTTCTCCAGAATAATGTGTGAGTAGTTCCCAGATAAGGGAATTAGGGTTCTTA
TAGGGTTTCGCTCATGTGTTGAGCATATAAGAAACCCTTAGTATGTATTTGTATTTGTAAAATACTTCTA
TCAATAAAATTTCTAATTCCTAAAACCAAAATCCAGTGACCTACTAGTAATAAAATATCTTTATTTTCAT
TACATCTGTGTGTTGGTTTTTTGTGTGAATCGATAGTACTAACATACGCTCTCCATCAAAACAAAACGAA
ACAAAACAAACTAGCAAAATAGGCTGTCCCCAGTGCAAGTGCAGGTGCCAGAACATTTCTCTAGCGCTCT
CTAGAGAACCGCAACGTTGAAGGAGCCACTGAGCCGCGGGTTTCTGGAGTTTAATGAGCTAAGCACATAC
GTCAGAAACCATTATTGCGCGTTCAAAAGTCGCCTAAGGTCACTATCAGCTAGCAAATATTTCTTGTCAA
AAATGCTCCACTGACGTTCCATAAATTCCCCTCGGTATCCAATTAGAGTCCATGGATGGAAGACGCCAAA
AACATAAAGAAAGGCCCGGCGCCATTCTATCCGCTGGAAGATGGAACCGCTGGAGAGCAACTGCATAAGG
TAAGTTTCTGCTTCTACCTTTGATATATATATAATAATTATCATTAATTAGTAGTAATATAATATTTCAA
ATATTTTTTTCAAAATAAAAGAATGTAGTATATAGCAATTGCTTTTCTGTAGTTTATAAGTGTGTATATT
TTAATTTATAACTTTTCTAATATATGACCAAAATTTGTTGATGTGCAGGCTATGAAGAGATACGCCCTGG
TTCCTGGAACAATTGCTTTTACAGATGCACATATCGAGGTGGACATCACTTACGCTGAGTACTTCGAAAT
GTCCGTTCGGTTGGCAGAAGCTATGAAACGATATGGGCTGAATACAAATCACAGAATCGTCGTATGCAGT
GAAAACTCTCTTCAATTCTTTATGCCGGTGTTGGGCGCGTTATTTATCGGAGTTGCAGTTGCGCCCGCGA
ACGACATTTATAATGAACGTGAATTGCTCAACAGTATGGGCATTTCGCAGCCTACCGTGGTGTTCGTTTC
CAAAAAGGGGTTGCAAAAAATTTTGAACGTGCAAAAAAAGCTCCCAATCATCCAAAAAATTATTATCATG
GATTCTAAAACGGATTACCAGGGATTTCAGTCGATGTACACGTTCGTCACATCTCATCTACCTCCCGGTT
TTAATGAATACGATTTTGTGCCAGAGTCCTTCGATAGGGACAAGACAATTGCACTGATCATGAACTCCTC
TGGATCTACTGGTCTGCCTAAAGGTGTCGCTCTGCCTCATAGAACTGCCTGCGTGAGATTCTCGCATGCC
AGAGATCCTATTTTTGGCAATCAAATCATTCCGGATACTGCGATTTTAAGTGTTGTTCCATTCCATCACG
GTTTTGGAATGTTTACTACACTCGGATATTTGATATGTGGATTTCGAGTCGTCTTAATGTATAGATTTGA
AGAAGAGCTGTTTCTGAGGAGCCTTCAGGATTACAAGATTCAAAGTGCGCTGCTGGTGCCAACCCTATTC
TCCTTCTTCGCCAAAAGCACTCTGATTGACAAATACGATTTATCTAATTTACACGAAATTGCTTCTGGTG
GCGCTCCCCTCTCTAAGGAAGTCGGGGAAGCGGTTGCCAAGAGGTTCCATCTGCCAGGTATCAGGCAAGG
ATATGGGCTCACTGAGACTACATCAGCTATTCTGATTACACCCGAGGGGGATGATAAACCGGGCGCGGTC
GGTAAAGTTGTTCCATTTTTTGAAGCGAAGGTTGTGGATCTGGATACCGGGAAAACGCTGGGCGTTAATC
AAAGAGGCGAACTGTGTGTGAGAGGTCCTATGATTATGTCCGGTTATGTAAACAATCCGGAAGCGACCAA
CGCCTTGATTGACAAGGATGGATGGCTACATTCTGGAGACATAGCTTACTGGGACGAAGACGAACACTTC
TTCATCGTTGACCGCCTGAAGTCTCTGATTAAGTACAAAGGCTATCAGGTGGCTCCCGCTGAATTGGAAT
CCATCTTGCTCCAACACCCCAACATCTTCGACGCAGGTGTCGCAGGTCTTCCCGACGATGACGCCGGTGA
ACTTCCCGCCGCCGTTGTTGTTTTGGAGCACGGAAAGACGATGACGGAAAAAGAGATCGTGGATTACGTC
GCCAGTCAAGTAACAACCGCGAAAAAGTTGCGCGGAGGAGTTGTGTTTGTGGACGAAGTACCGAAAGGTC
TTACCGGAAAACTCGACGCAAGAAAAATCAGAGAGATCCTCATAAAGGCCAAGAAGGGCGGAAAGATCGC
CGTGTAACTCGAGGATCGTTCAAACATTTGGCAATAAAGTTTCTTAAGATTGAATCCTGTTGCCGGTCTT
GCGACGATTATCATATAATTTCTGTTGAATTACGTTAAGCATGTAATAATTAACATGTAATGCATGACGT
TATTTATGAGATGGGTTTTTATGATTAGAGTCCCGCAATTATACATTTAATACGCGATAGAAAACAAAAT
ATAGCGCGCAAACTAGGATAAATTATCGCGCGCGGTGTCATCTATGTTACTAGATCAATAAAATATCTTT
ATTTTCATTACATCTGTGTGTTGGTTTTTTGTGTGAATCGATAGTACTAACATACGCTCTCCATCAAAAC
AAAACGAAACAAAACAAACTAGCAAAATAGGCTGTCCCCAGTGCAAGTGCAGGTGCCAGAACATTTCTCT
GAGCTCCAGCTTTTGTTCCCTTTAGTGAGGGTTAATTTCGAGCTTGGCGTAATCATGGTCATAGCTGTTT
CCTGTGTGAAATTGTTATCCGCTCACAATTCCACACAACATACGAGCCGGAAGCATAAAGTGTAAAGCCT
GGGGTGCCTAATGAGTGAGCTAACTCACATTAATTGCGTTGCGCTCACTGCCCGCTTTCCAGTCGGGAAA
CCTGTCGTGCCAGCTGCATTAATGAATCGGCCAACGCGCGGGGAGAGGCGGTTTGCGTATTGGGCGCTCT
TCCGCTTCCTCGCTCACTGACTCGCTGCGCTCGGTCGTTCGGCTGCGGCGAGCGGTATCAGCTCACTCAA
AGGCGGTAATACGGTTATCCACAGAATCAGGGGATAACGCAGGAAAGAACATGTGAGCAAAAGGCCAGCA
AAAGGCCAGGAACCGTAAAAAGGCCGCGTTGCTGGCGTTTTTCCATAGGCTCCGCCCCCCTGACGAGCAT
CACAAAAATCGACGCTCAAGTCAGAGGTGGCGAAACCCGACAGGACTATAAAGATACCAGGCGTTTCCCC
CTGGAAGCTCCCTCGTGCGCTCTCCTGTTCCGACCCTGCCGCTTACCGGATACCTGTCCGCCTTTCTCCC
TTCGGGAAGCGTGGCGCTTTCTCATAGCTCACGCTGTAGGTATCTCAGTTCGGTGTAGGTCGTTCGCTCC
AAGCTGGGCTGTGTGCACGAACCCCCCGTTCAGCCCGACCGCTGCGCCTTATCCGGTAACTATCGTCTTG
AGTCCAACCCGGTAAGACACGACTTATCGCCACTGGCAGCAGCCACTGGTAACAGGATTAGCAGAGCGAG
GTATGTAGGCGGTGCTACAGAGTTCTTGAAGTGGTGGCCTAACTACGGCTACACTAGAAGAACAGTATTT
GGTATCTGCGCTCTGCTGAAGCCAGTTACCTTCGGAAAAAGAGTTGGTAGCTCTTGATCCGGCAAACAAA
CCACCGCTGGTAGCGGTGGTTTTTTTGTTTGCAAGCAGCAGATTACGCGCAGAAAAAAAGGATCTCAAGA
AGATCCTTTGATCTTTTCTACGGGGTCTGACGCTCAGTGGAACGAAAACTCACGTTAAGGGATTTTGGTC
ATGAGATTATCAAAAAGGATCTTCACCTAGATCCTTTTAAATTAAAAATGAAGTTTTAAATCAATCTAAA
GTATATATGAGTAAACTTGGTCTGACAGTTACCAATGCTTAATCAGTGAGGCACCTATCTCAGCGATCTG
TCTATTTCGTTCATCCATAGTTGCCTGACTCCCCGTCGTGTAGATAACTACGATACGGGAGGGCTTACCA
TCTGGCCCCAGTGCTGCAATGATACCGCGAGACCCACGCTCACCGGCTCCAGATTTATCAGCAATAAACC
AGCCAGCCGGAAGGGCCGAGCGCAGAAGTGGTCCTGCAACTTTATCCGCCTCCATCCAGTCTATTAATTG
TTGCCGGGAAGCTAGAGTAAGTAGTTCGCCAGTTAATAGTTTGCGCAACGTTGTTGCCATTGCTACAGGC
ATCGTGGTGTCACGCTCGTCGTTTGGTATGGCTTCATTCAGCTCCGGTTCCCAACGATCAAGGCGAGTTA
CATGATCCCCCATGTTGTGCAAAAAAGCGGTTAGCTCCTTCGGTCCTCCGATCGTTGTCAGAAGTAAGTT
GGCCGCAGTGTTATCACTCATGGTTATGGCAGCACTGCATAATTCTCTTACTGTCATGCCATCCGTAAGA
TGCTTTTCTGTGACTGGTGAGTACTCAACCAAGTCATTCTGAGAATAGTGTATGCGGCGACCGAGTTGCT
CTTGCCCGGCGTCAATACGGGATAATACCGCGCCACATAGCAGAACTTTAAAAGTGCTCATCATTGGAAA
ACGTTCTTCGGGGCGAAAACTCTCAAGGATCTTACCGCTGTTGAGATCCAGTTCGATGTAACCCACTCGT
GCACCCAACTGATCTTCAGCATCTTTTACTTTCACCAGCGTTTCTGGGTGAGCAAAAACAGGAAGGCAAA
ATGCCGCAAAAAAGGGAATAAGGGCGACACGGAAATGTTGAATACTCATACTCTTCCTTTTTCAATATTA
TTGAAGCATTTATCAGGGTTATTGTCTCATGAGCGGATACATATTTGAATGTATTTAGAAAAATAAACAA
ATAGGGGTTCCGCGCACATTTCCCCGAAAAGTGCCACCTAAATTGTAAGCGTTAATATTTTGTTAAAATT
CGCGTTAAATTTTTGTTAAATCAGCTCATTTTTTAACCAATAGGCCGAAATCGGCAAAATCCCTTATAAA
TCAAAAGAATAGACCGAGATAGGGT
[37 nt withheld, positions 5976-6012]
AAAGAACGTGGACTCCAACGTCAAAGG
[49 nt withheld, positions 6040-6088]
T
[91 nt withheld, positions 6090-6180]
G
[124 nt withheld, positions 6182-6305]
CCCATTCGCCATTCAGGCTGCGCAACTGTTGGGAAGGGCGATCGGTGCGGGCCTCTTCGCTATTACGCCA
GCTGGCGAAAGGGGGATGTGCTGCAAGGCGATTAAGTTGGGTAACGCCAGGGTTTTCCCAGTCACGACGT
TGTAAAACGACGGCCAGTGAATTGTAATACGACTCACTATAGGGCGAATTGGGTACAAGCTTGATCATGC
CGAATTCCGAACGCGTTCCAACACTCGAATCCCCACCCGTTGGACCAAACCCGGCTCATTAAGCGTCGGT
TCAGATTTATTTCCTTTATTTAAAAAAAAGGAAAGGGTAAAAAATAGAAAATTGGAAACAGTTAAAGCCC
AAAATTGTAATTTACCGAGAATTGTAAATTTACCTTATAGAACCGATCCTCCCATTGGACTATAAATAGG
GAGTTGGGGGAGTGAGTTGGGAATCCCCTCGTCGCTGCGTCTCTCTCCCGCAACCTTCGATTTTCGTTTA
TTCGCATCCATCGGAGAGAGAAAACAATCAATAAGCGACCGGATCCGTCGACATAACTGCAGATGACTTC
AAAGGTGTATGATCCTGAGCAGGTAAGTTTCTGCTTCTACCTTTGATATATATATAATAATTATCATTAA
TTAGTAGTAATATAATATTTCAAATATTTTTTTCAAAATAAAAGAATGTAGTATATAGCAATTGCTTTTC
TGTAGTTTATAAGTGTGTATATTTTAATTTATAACTTTTCTAATATATGACCAAAATTTGTTGATGTGCA
GAGAAAAAGAATGATAACTGGTCCACAATGGTGGGCAAGATGTAAACAGATGAACGTGCTTGATTCTTTC
ATTAATTACTACGATTCAGAAAAGCACGCTGAGAATGCAGTTATCTTTCTTCACGGAAACGCTGCATCTT
CATATTTGTGGAGACATGTTGTGCCTCACATTGAACCAGTGGCTAGGTGTATTATCCCAGATCT
Features (pLannotate 1.2.2; 24 found; start..end, strand, type, name):
    707..781     +  CDS            DREB2A (fragment): DRE2A_ARATH - Also known as ERF045. Experimental evidence at protein level: Swiss-Prot protein existence level 1. Transcriptional activator that binds specifically to the DNA sequence 5'-[AG]CCGAC-3'. Binding to the C-repeat/DRE element mediates high salinity- and dehydration-inducible transcription. From Arabidopsis thaliana (Mouse-ear cress).
    858..1017    +  polyA_signal   CaMV poly(A) signal (fragment): cauliflower mosaic virus polyadenylation signal
   1029..1077    +  polyA_signal   poly(A) signal: synthetic polyadenylation signal
   1091..1182    +  misc_feature   pause site: RNA polymerase II transcriptional pause signal from the human α2 globin gene
   1196..1375    +  promoter       NOS promoter: nopaline synthase promoter
   1386..1470    +  CDS            luciferase (fragment): firefly luciferase; luc+; enhanced luc+ version of the luciferase gene
   1470..1658    +  intron         IV2 intron: modified second intron of the potato ST-LS1 gene (Vancanneyt et al., 1990)
   1657..3227    +  CDS            luciferase (fragment): firefly luciferase; luc+; enhanced luc+ version of the luciferase gene
   3234..3486    +  terminator     NOS terminator: nopaline synthase terminator and poly(A) signal
   3487..3535    +  polyA_signal   poly(A) signal: synthetic polyadenylation signal
   3549..3640    +  misc_feature   pause site: RNA polymerase II transcriptional pause signal from the human α2 globin gene
   3659..3677    -  promoter       T3 promoter: promoter for bacteriophage T3 RNA polymerase
   3722..3738    -  protein_bind   lac operator: The lac repressor binds to the lac operator to inhibit transcription in E. coli. This inhibition can be relieved by adding lactose or isopropyl-β-D-thiogalactopyranoside (IPTG). lac repressor encoded by lacI
   3746..3776    -  promoter       lac promoter: promoter for the E. coli lac operon
   3791..3812    -  protein_bind   CAP binding site: CAP binding activates transcription in the presence of cAMP. E. coli catabolite activator protein
   3825..3917    -  CDS            lacI (fragment): lac repressor; lacI; The lac repressor binds to the lac operator to inhibit transcription in E. coli. This inhibition can be relieved by adding lactose or isopropyl-β-D-thiogalactopyranoside (IPTG).
   4100..4688    -  rep_origin     ori: high-copy-number ColE1/pMB1/pBR322/pUC origin of replication
   4859..5719    -  CDS            AmpR: β-lactamase; bla; confers resistance to ampicillin, carbenicillin, and related antibiotics
   5720..5824    -  promoter       AmpR promoter: bla
   5877..6305    -  rep_origin     f1 ori (sequence partly withheld): f1 bacteriophage origin of replication; arrow indicates direction of (+) strand synthesis
   6310..6467    -  CDS            lacZα (fragment): LacZα fragment of β-galactosidase; lacZ fragment
   6470..6488    +  promoter       T7 promoter: promoter for bacteriophage T7 RNA polymerase
   6888..7076    +  intron         IV2 intron: modified second intron of the potato ST-LS1 gene (Vancanneyt et al., 1990)
   7074..700     +  CDS            LUCI_RENRE (across the origin): Experimental evidence at protein level: Swiss-Prot protein existence level 1. Upon binding the substrate, the enzyme catalyzes an oxygenation, producing a very short-lived hydroperoxide that cyclizes into a dioxetanone structure, which collapses, releasing a CO(2) molecule. The spontaneous breakdown of the dioxetanone releases the energy (about 50 kcal/mole) that is necessary to generate the excited state of the coelenteramide product, which is the singlet form of the monoanion. In vivo the product undergoes the process of nonradiative energy transfer to an accessory protein, a green fluoresce
