[The description below was written by a language model from this plasmid's Addgene catalogue record and pLannotate feature annotations shown in this document.]
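Description:
LLP963 is a dual-luciferase reporter plasmid for plant synthetic biology, built on the pBluescript SK(+) backbone. It is maintained in E. coli through a high-copy ColE1/pUC-type origin and selected with ampicillin via the β-lactamase gene. The backbone also retains the f1 phage origin, flanking T7 and T3 promoters, and remnants of the lacZα/lac promoter region. No T-DNA borders or plant selection marker are annotated, which suggests direct DNA delivery for transient assays rather than Agrobacterium-mediated transformation, although the record does not state the delivery route.

The payload consists of two transcription units in the same orientation. In the first, the engineered TCTP-SynPro-16 promoter drives Renilla luciferase. The promoter itself is not annotated in the feature table but presumably lies in the unannotated stretch downstream of the T7 promoter. The Rluc coding region is interrupted by the potato ST-LS1 IV2 intron, which restricts functional expression to eukaryotic cells. It also carries a C-terminal PEST degradation tag, which shortens reporter half-life so that the signal tracks changes in promoter activity more closely. The short fragment annotated as Arabidopsis DREB2A immediately after Rluc probably corresponds to this tag, though the record does not confirm it. The unit ends with a CaMV poly(A) signal, followed by a synthetic poly(A) signal and an RNA polymerase II pause site that insulate it from the downstream unit. The second cassette uses the NOS promoter to express an intron-containing firefly luciferase (luc+), ends in the NOS terminator, and is followed by the same poly(A)/pause insulator.

Firefly luciferase serves as an internal normalisation control, so the Rluc/Fluc ratio reports the activity of the synthetic promoter. The associated work concerns CRISPRi-based gene circuits in plants, where such engineered promoters act as repressible circuit components.
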