Addgene plasmid #239885: LLP963
Purpose: TCTP-SynPro-16 engineered promoter driving the expression of Renilla luciferase
Depositing lab: Ryan Lister. Depositing organization: University of Western Australia. Publication: CRISPRi-based circuits to control gene expression in plants. Khan MA, Herring G, Zhu JY, Oliva M, Fourie E, Johnston B, Zhang Z, Potter J, Pineda L, Pflueger J, Swain T, Pflueger C, Lloyd JPB, Secco D, Small I, Kidd BN, Lister R. Nat Biotechnol. 2025 Mar;43(3):416-430. doi: 10.1038/s41587-024-02236-w. Epub 2024 May 20. PubMed 38769424.
Backbone
  Vector backbone: pBluescript SK(+)
  Vector type: Synthetic Biology
Growth in bacteria
  Bacterial resistance: Ampicillin, 100 μg/mL
  Growth temperature: 30°C
  Growth strain: DH5alpha
  Copy number: High Copy
Gene/Insert
  Gene/Insert name: TCTP-SynPro-16::Rluc (alt name: Other genes: NOS::Fluc)
  Species: Synthetic
  Mutation: N/A
  Tag / fusion protein: PEST on C-terminus of Rluc (C terminal on insert)
  Cloning method: Restriction Enzyme; 5′ cloning site Unknown (unknown if destroyed)
Terms and licenses: Academic/Nonprofit Terms; Industry Terms: Not Available to Industry
How to cite: LLP963 was a gift from Ryan Lister (Addgene plasmid # 239885 ; http://n2t.net/addgene:239885 ; RRID:Addgene_239885)
